Addgene plasmid #207292: pHCMV_MARV_GP
Purpose: Mammalian expression of Lake victoria Marburgvirus GP protein
Depositing lab: Feng Zhang. Publication: Cell type-specific delivery by modular envelope design. Strebinger D, Frangieh CJ, Friedrich MJ, Faure G, Macrae RK, Zhang F. Nat Commun. 2023 Aug 23;14(1):5141. doi: 10.1038/s41467-023-40788-8. PubMed 37612276.
Backbone
  Vector backbone: pHCMV
  Backbone manufacturer: Clontech
  Backbone size w/o insert (bp): 4764
  Vector type: Mammalian Expression
Growth in bacteria
  Bacterial resistance: Ampicillin, 100 μg/mL
  Growth temperature: 37°C
  Growth strain: NEB Stable
  Copy number: High Copy
Gene/Insert
  Gene/Insert name: MARV_GP
  Species: Lake victoria Marburgvirus
  Insert size (bp): 2043
  Mutation: mammalian codon optimization
  Entrez Gene: GP (a.k.a. MARV_gp4)
  Promoter: CMV promoter
  Cloning method: Restriction Enzyme; 5′ cloning site EcoRI (not destroyed); 3′ cloning site BglII (not destroyed)
Resource information
  A portion of this plasmid was derived from a plasmid made by: synthesis
Terms and licenses: Academic/Nonprofit Terms; Industry Terms: Not Available to Industry
How to cite: pHCMV_MARV_GP was a gift from Feng Zhang (Addgene plasmid # 207292 ; http://n2t.net/addgene:207292 ; RRID:Addgene_207292)
