[The description below was written by a language model from this plasmid's Addgene catalogue record and pLannotate feature annotations shown in this document.]
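Description:
pHCMV_MARV_GP is a mammalian expression plasmid built on the pHCMV backbone that drives production of the Lake Victoria Marburgvirus envelope glycoprotein (GP). The sequenced construct is about 6.8 kb, consistent with a roughly 4.8 kb backbone plus a 2,043 bp insert. The GP open reading frame was synthesized with mammalian codon optimization and cloned between EcoRI and BglII sites, both of which remain intact. Transcription comes from the human cytomegalovirus immediate early enhancer and promoter. A rabbit β-globin intron lies upstream of the coding sequence, an arrangement that generally improves mRNA processing and expression, and a rabbit β-globin polyadenylation signal terminates the transcript. No epitope tag, reporter or mammalian selection marker is annotated, so the plasmid appears suited to transient transfection rather than stable selection.

In bacteria the plasmid is maintained at high copy through a ColE1/pUC-type origin and selected with ampicillin via the β-lactamase gene and its own promoter. The remaining annotated elements are pBluescript-derived leftovers that play no role in the mammalian cassette: an f1 phage origin, lacZα and lacI fragments, the lac promoter, operator and CAP site, a T7 promoter and a partial multiple cloning site.

Marburgvirus GP is a class I viral fusion protein whose GP2 subunit mediates fusion of viral and target cell membranes. The recorded purpose is simply mammalian expression of this protein. The associated publication concerns modular envelope design for cell type-specific delivery, which suggests its use as an envelope supplied in trans to pseudotype viral or virus-like particles, although the record does not say so explicitly.
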