Features (pLannotate 1.2.2; 16 found; start..end, strand, type, name):
     97..476     +  enhancer       CMV enhancer: human cytomegalovirus immediate early enhancer
    477..680     +  promoter       CMV promoter: human cytomegalovirus (CMV) immediate early promoter
    792..1364    +  intron         β-globin intron: intron from rabbit β-globin gene
   1425..3467    +  CDS            GP: VGP_MABVM - Experimental evidence at protein level: Swiss-Prot protein existence level 1. GP2 acts as a class I viral fusion protein. Under the current model, the protein has at least 3 conformational states: pre-fusion native state, pre-hairpin intermediate state, and post-fusion hairpin state. During viral and target cell membrane fusion, the coiled coil regions (heptad repeats) assume a trimer-of-hairpins structure, positioning the fusion peptide in close proximity to the C-terminal region of the ectodomain. The formation of this structure appears to drive apposition and subsequent fusion o
   3577..3632    +  polyA_signal   β-globin poly(A) signal: rabbit β-globin polyadenylation signal (Gil and Proudfoot, 1987)
   4014..4030    -  protein_bind   lac operator: The lac repressor binds to the lac operator to inhibit transcription in E. coli. This inhibition can be relieved by adding lactose or isopropyl-β-D-thiogalactopyranoside (IPTG). lac repressor encoded by lacI
   4038..4068    -  promoter       lac promoter: promoter for the E. coli lac operon
   4083..4104    -  protein_bind   CAP binding site: CAP binding activates transcription in the presence of cAMP. E. coli catabolite activator protein
   4117..4209    -  CDS            lacI (fragment): lac repressor; lacI; The lac repressor binds to the lac operator to inhibit transcription in E. coli. This inhibition can be relieved by adding lactose or isopropyl-β-D-thiogalactopyranoside (IPTG).
   4392..4980    -  rep_origin     ori: high-copy-number ColE1/pMB1/pBR322/pUC origin of replication
   5151..6011    -  CDS            AmpR: β-lactamase; bla; confers resistance to ampicillin, carbenicillin, and related antibiotics
   6012..6116    -  promoter       AmpR promoter: bla
   6169..6597    -  rep_origin     f1 ori (sequence partly withheld): f1 bacteriophage origin of replication; arrow indicates direction of (+) strand synthesis
   6602..6757    -  CDS            lacZα (fragment): LacZα fragment of β-galactosidase; lacZ fragment
   6765..6783    +  promoter       T7 promoter: promoter for bacteriophage T7 RNA polymerase
   6792..14      +  misc_feature   MCS (fragment) (across the origin): pBluescript multiple cloning site
>Addgene plasmid #207292 | pHCMV_MARV_GP | addgene full sequence | sequence record 407384 | Addgene NGS Result
GCGGCCGCTCTAGAGAGCTTGGCCCATTGCATACGTTGTATCCATATCATAATATGTACATTTATATTGG
CTCATGTCCAACATTACCGCCATGTTGACATTGATTATTGACTAGTTATTAATAGTAATCAATTACGGGG
TCATTAGTTCATAGCCCATATATGGAGTTCCGCGTTACATAACTTACGGTAAATGGCCCGCCTGGCTGAC
CGCCCAACGACCCCCGCCCATTGACGTCAATAATGACGTATGTTCCCATAGTAACGCCAATAGGGACTTT
CCATTGACGTCAATGGGTGGAGTATTTACGGTAAACTGCCCACTTGGCAGTACATCAAGTGTATCATATG
CCAAGTACGCCCCCTATTGACGTCAATGACGGTAAATGGCCCGCCTGGCATTATGCCCAGTACATGACCT
TATGGGACTTTCCTACTTGGCAGTACATCTACGTATTAGTCATCGCTATTACCATGGTGATGCGGTTTTG
GCAGTACATCAATGGGCGTGGATAGCGGTTTGACTCACGGGGATTTCCAAGTCTCCACCCCATTGACGTC
AATGGGAGTTTGTTTTGGCACCAAAATCAACGGGACTTTCCAAAATGTCGTAACAACTCCGCCCCATTGA
CGCAAATGGGCGGTAGGCGTGTACGGTGGGAGGTCTATATAAGCAGAGCTCGTTTAGTGAACCGTCAGAT
CGCCTGGACACGCCATCCACGCTGTTTTGACCTCCATAGATGACACCGGGACCGATCCAGCCTCCGGTCG
ACCGATCCTGAGAACTTCAGGGTGAGTTTGGGGACCCTTGATTGTTCTTTCTTTTTCGCTATTGTAAAAT
TCATGTTATATGGAGGGGGCAAAGTTTTCAGGGTGTTGTTTAGAATGGGAAGATGTCCCTTGTATCACCA
TGGACCCTCATGATAATTTTGTTTCTTTCACTTTCTACTCTGTTGACAACCATTGTCTCCTCTTATTTTC
TTTTCATTTTCTGTAACTTTTTCGTTAAACTTTAGCTTGCATTTGTAACGAATTTTTAAATTCACTTTTG
TTTATTTGTCAGATTGTAAGTACTTTCTCTAATCACTTTTTTTTCAAGGCAATCAGGGTATATTATATTG
TACTTCAGCACAGTTTTAGAGAACAATTGTTATAATTAAATGATAAGGTAGAATATTTCTGCATATAAAT
TCTGGCTGGCGTGGAAATATTCTTATTGGTAGAAACAACTACACCCTGGTCATCATCCTGCCTTTCTCTT
TATGGTTACAATGATATACACTGTTTGAGATGAGGATAAAATACTCTGAGTCCAAACCGGGCCCCTCTGC
TAACCATGTTCATGCCTTCTTCTCTTTCCTACAGCTCCTGGGCAACGTGCTGGTTGTTGTGCTGTCTCAT
CATTTTGGCAAAGAATTCGCCACCATGAAAACCACATGCTTCCTCATCTCCCTCATTCTGATCCAAGGCA
CCAAGAACCTCCCCATCCTCGAAATCGCCAGCAATAACCAGCCCCAGAATGTGGATAGCGTCTGCTCCGG
AACACTGCAAAAGACCGAGGACGTCCATCTGATGGGCTTCACACTGAGCGGCCAAAAGGTCGCCGACAGC
CCCCTCGAAGCCTCCAAAAGGTGGGCTTTCAGAACCGGCGTCCCCCCCAAGAACGTGGAGTACACAGAGG
GCGAGGAGGCCAAAACATGCTACAACATCTCCGTGACAGACCCCAGCGGCAAGTCTCTGCTCCTCGATCC
CCCCACAAACATCAGAGACTACCCTAAATGCAAAACAATCCACCACATTCAAGGCCAGAACCCCCATGCT
CAAGGCATCGCTCTGCATCTGTGGGGCGCCTTCTTTCTGTACGATAGAATCGCCTCCACCACAATGTATA
GGGGCAAGGTGTTCACCGAGGGCAACATCGCCGCTATGATCGTCAACAAAACAGTCCACAAGATGATTTT
CTCTAGACAAGGCCAAGGCTATAGACACATGAATCTGACCTCCACCAACAAGTACTGGACCTCCTCCAAT
GGCACCCAGACCAACGACACCGGCTGTTTCGGAGCTCTGCAAGAGTACAACTCCACCAAAAACCAGACAT
GCGCTCCTAGCAAGATCCCCCCTCCTCTGCCCACAGCTAGGCCCGAAATCAAACTGACCAGCACCCCCAC
AGACGCTACAAAACTCAACACAACCGACCCCTCCTCCGATGATGAGGATCTCGCTACAAGCGGCTCCGGA
TCCGGAGAAAGGGAACCCCATACCACCTCCGATGCCGTGACCAAGCAAGGACTGAGCAGCACAATGCCTC
CTACCCCCAGCCCCCAACCTTCCACACCTCAGCAAGGCGGCAATAATACCAACCATTCCCAAGACGCCGT
GACAGAGCTGGACAAGAACAACACAACCGCCCAACCTAGCATGCCTCCCCACAATACAACCACCATCAGC
ACCAACAATACCAGCAAGCATAACTTCAGCACACTGAGCGCTCCTCTGCAGAACACCACCAACGACAACA
CCCAAAGCACCATCACCGAGAACGAGCAAACAAGCGCCCCCTCCATTACAACACTGCCCCCTACCGGCAA
CCCCACCACAGCTAAGTCCACCAGCTCCAAGAAGGGACCCGCCACCACAGCTCCCAATACCACCAACGAG
CACTTTACCAGCCCTCCTCCTACCCCTAGCAGCACAGCTCAGCATCTGGTGTACTTTAGAAGGAAGAGGT
CCATTCTGTGGAGGGAGGGAGACATGTTCCCCTTTCTGGACGGACTGATCAACGCTCCCATCGACTTCGA
TCCCGTGCCCAACACCAAGACAATCTTCGACGAGTCCAGCAGCTCCGGCGCTTCCGCTGAGGAGGACCAG
CACGCCAGCCCTAATATCAGCCTCACCCTCAGCTACTTCCCCAATATCAACGAGAATACCGCTTATAGCG
GCGAGAATGAGAACGACTGCGACGCTGAGCTGAGGATTTGGAGCGTCCAAGAGGATGATCTGGCTGCTGG
ACTCAGCTGGATCCCCTTTTTCGGCCCCGGCATCGAGGGACTGTACACAGCCGTCCTCATCAAGAACCAG
AACAACCTCGTGTGTAGACTGAGAAGGCTGGCCAATCAAACCGCCAAAAGCCTCGAGCTGCTGCTGAGAG
TCACCACAGAAGAGAGGACCTTCTCTCTGATTAACAGACACGCCATCGACTTTCTGCTCACAAGATGGGG
CGGCACATGCAAGGTGCTGGGCCCCGACTGTTGCATTGGCATCGAGGATCTGTCCAAGAACATCTCCGAG
CAGATCGACCAGATCAAGAAGGACGAGCAGAAGGAGGGAACCGGCTGGGGCCTCGGCGGAAAGTGGTGGA
CAAGCGATTGGGGAGTCCTCACAAATCTGGGCATTCTGCTGCTGCTGAGCATCGCCGTGCTGATTGCTCT
GAGCTGCATTTGTAGAATCTTCACAAAATACATCGGATGATGTCTTCCTGGAGCTCCAGTCATTGACTAT
AACGTCTCAGATCTTTTTCCCTCTGCCAAAAATTATGGGGACATCATGAAGCCCCTTGAGCATCTGACTT
CTGGCTAATAAAGGAAATTTATTTTCATTGCAATAGTGTGTTGGAATTTTTTGTGTCTCTCACTCGGAAG
GACATATGGGAGGGCAAATCATTTAAAACATCAGAATGAGTATTTGGTTTAGAGTTTGGCAACATATGCC
CATATGCTGGCTGCCATGAACAAAGGTTGGCTATAAAGAGGTCATCAGTATATGAAACAGCCCCCTGCTG
TCCATTCCTTATTCCATAGAAAAGCCTTGACTTGAGGTTAGATTTTTTTTATATTTTGTTTTGTGTTATT
TTTTTCTTTAACATCCCTAAAATTTTCCTTACATGTTTTACTAGCCAGATTTTTCCTCCTCTCCTGACTA
CTCCCAGTCATAGCTGTCCCTCTTCTCTTATGGAGATCCCTCGACGGATCGGCCGCAATTCGTAATCATG
TCATAGCTGTTTCCTGTGTGAAATTGTTATCCGCTCACAATTCCACACAACATACGAGCCGGAAGCATAA
AGTGTAAAGCCTGGGGTGCCTAATGAGTGAGCTAACTCACATTAATTGCGTTGCGCTCACTGCCCGCTTT
CCAGTCGGGAAACCTGTCGTGCCAGCTGCATTAATGAATCGGCCAACGCGCGGGGAGAGGCGGTTTGCGT
ATTGGGCGCTCTTCCGCTTCCTCGCTCACTGACTCGCTGCGCTCGGTCGTTCGGCTGCGGCGAGCGGTAT
CAGCTCACTCAAAGGCGGTAATACGGTTATCCACAGAATCAGGGGATAACGCAGGAAAGAACATGTGAGC
AAAAGGCCAGCAAAAGGCCAGGAACCGTAAAAAGGCCGCGTTGCTGGCGTTTTTCCATAGGCTCCGCCCC
CCTGACGAGCATCACAAAAATCGACGCTCAAGTCAGAGGTGGCGAAACCCGACAGGACTATAAAGATACC
AGGCGTTTCCCCCTGGAAGCTCCCTCGTGCGCTCTCCTGTTCCGACCCTGCCGCTTACCGGATACCTGTC
CGCCTTTCTCCCTTCGGGAAGCGTGGCGCTTTCTCATAGCTCACGCTGTAGGTATCTCAGTTCGGTGTAG
GTCGTTCGCTCCAAGCTGGGCTGTGTGCACGAACCCCCCGTTCAGCCCGACCGCTGCGCCTTATCCGGTA
ACTATCGTCTTGAGTCCAACCCGGTAAGACACGACTTATCGCCACTGGCAGCAGCCACTGGTAACAGGAT
TAGCAGAGCGAGGTATGTAGGCGGTGCTACAGAGTTCTTGAAGTGGTGGCCTAACTACGGCTACACTAGA
AGAACAGTATTTGGTATCTGCGCTCTGCTGAAGCCAGTTACCTTCGGAAAAAGAGTTGGTAGCTCTTGAT
CCGGCAAACAAACCACCGCTGGTAGCGGTGGTTTTTTTGTTTGCAAGCAGCAGATTACGCGCAGAAAAAA
AGGATCTCAAGAAGATCCTTTGATCTTTTCTACGGGGTCTGACGCTCAGTGGAACGAAAACTCACGTTAA
GGGATTTTGGTCATGAGATTATCAAAAAGGATCTTCACCTAGATCCTTTTAAATTAAAAATGAAGTTTTA
AATCAATCTAAAGTATATATGAGTAAACTTGGTCTGACAGTTACCAATGCTTAATCAGTGAGGCACCTAT
CTCAGCGATCTGTCTATTTCGTTCATCCATAGTTGCCTGACTCCCCGTCGTGTAGATAACTACGATACGG
GAGGGCTTACCATCTGGCCCCAGTGCTGCAATGATACCGCGAGACCCACGCTCACCGGCACCAGATTTAT
CAGCAATAAACCAGCCAGCCGGAAGGGCCGAGCGCAGAAGTGGTCCTGCAACTTTATCCGCCTCCATCCA
GTCTATTAATTGTTGCCGGGAAGCTAGAGTAAGTAGTTCGCCAGTTAATAGTTTGCGCAACGTTGTTGCC
ATTGCTACAGGCATCGTGGTGTCACGCTCGTCGTTTGGTATGGCTTCATTCAGCTCCGGTTCCCAACGAT
CAAGGCGAGTTACATGATCCCCCATGTTGTGCAAAAAAGCGGTTAGCTCCTTCGGTCCTCCGATCGTTGT
CAGAAGTAAGTTGGCCGCAGTGTTATCACTCATGGTTATGGCAGCACTGCATAATTCTCTTACTGTCATG
CCATCCGTAAGATGCTTTTCTGTGACTGGTGAGTACTCAACCAAGTCATTCTGAGAATAGTGTATGCGGC
GACCGAGTTGCTCTTGCCCGGCGTCAATACGGGATAATACCGCGCCACATAGCAGAACTTTAAAAGTGCT
CATCATTGGAAAACGTTCTTCGGGGCGAAAACTCTCAAGGATCTTACCGCTGTTGAGATCCAGTTCGATG
TAACCCACTCGTGCACCCAACTGATCTTCAGCATCTTTTACTTTCACCAGCGTTTCTGGGTGAGCAAAAA
CAGGAAGGCAAAATGCCGCAAAAAAGGGAATAAGGGCGACACGGAAATGTTGAATACTCATACTCTTCCT
TTTTCAATATTATTGAAGCATTTATCAGGGTTATTGTCTCATGAGCGGATACATATTTGAATGTATTTAG
AAAAATAAACAAATAGGGGTTCCGCGCACATTTCCCCGAAAAGTGCCACCTAAATTGTAAGCGTTAATAT
TTTGTTAAAATTCGCGTTAAATTTTTGTTAAATCAGCTCATTTTTTAACCAATAGGCCGAAATCGGCAAA
ATCCCTTATAAATCAAAAGAATAGACCGAGATAGGGT
[37 nt withheld, positions 6268-6304]
AAAGAACGTGGACTCCAACGTCAAAGG
[49 nt withheld, positions 6332-6380]
T
[91 nt withheld, positions 6382-6472]
G
[124 nt withheld, positions 6474-6597]
CCCATTCGCCATTCAGGCTGCGCAACTGTTGGGAAGGGCGATCGGTGCGGGCCTCTTCGCTATTACGCCA
GCTGGCGAAAGGGGGATGTGCTGCAAGGCGATTAAGTTGGGTAACGCCAGGGTTTTCCCAGTCACGACGT
TGTAAAACGACGGCCAGTGAGCGCGCGTAATACGACTCACTATAGGGCGAATTGGAGCTCCACCGCGGTG
